>Addgene plasmid #102754 | D806N EPHA3 pcDNA3.1 | addgene full sequence | sequence record 198411 | Addgene NGS Result
[41 nt withheld, positions 1-41]
CCTTTGACGTTGGAGTCCACGTTCTTT
[37 nt withheld, positions 69-105]
ACCCTATCTCGGTCTATTCTTTTGATTTATAAGGGATTTTGCCGATTTCGGCCTATTGGTTAAAAAATGA
GCTGATTTAACAAAAATTTAACGCGAATTAATTCTGTGGAATGTGTGTCAGTTAGGGTGTGGAAAGTCCC
CAGGCTCCCCAGCAGGCAGAAGTATGCAAAGCATGCATCTCAATTAGTCAGCAACCAGGTGTGGAAAGTC
CCCAGGCTCCCCAGCAGGCAGAAGTATGCAAAGCATGCATCTCAATTAGTCAGCAACCATAGTCCCGCCC
CTAACTCCGCCCATCCCGCCCCTAACTCCGCCCAGTTCCGCCCATTCTCCGCCCCATGGCTGACTAATTT
TTTTTATTTATGCAGAGGCCGAGGCCGCCTCTGCCTCTGAGCTATTCCAGAAGTAGTGAGGAGGCTTTTT
TGGAGGCCTAGGCTTTTGCAAAAAGCTCCCGGGAGCTTGTATATCCATTTTCGGATCTGATCAAGAGACA
GGATGAGGATCGTTTCGCATGATTGAACAAGATGGATTGCACGCAGGTTCTCCGGCCGCTTGGGTGGAGA
GGCTATTCGGCTATGACTGGGCACAACAGACAATCGGCTGCTCTGATGCCGCCGTGTTCCGGCTGTCAGC
GCAGGGGCGCCCGGTTCTTTTTGTCAAGACCGACCTGTCCGGTGCCCTGAATGAACTGCAGGACGAGGCA
GCGCGGCTATCGTGGCTGGCCACGACGGGCGTTCCTTGCGCAGCTGTGCTCGACGTTGTCACTGAAGCGG
GAAGGGACTGGCTGCTATTGGGCGAAGTGCCGGGGCAGGATCTCCTGTCATCTCACCTTGCTCCTGCCGA
GAAAGTATCCATCATGGCTGATGCAATGCGGCGGCTGCATACGCTTGATCCGGCTACCTGCCCATTCGAC
CACCAAGCGAAACATCGCATCGAGCGAGCACGTACTCGGATGGAAGCCGGTCTTGTCGATCAGGATGATC
TGGACGAAGAGCATCAGGGGCTCGCGCCAGCCGAACTGTTCGCCAGGCTCAAGGCGCGCATGCCCGACGG
CGAGGATCTCGTCGTGACCCATGGCGATGCCTGCTTGCCGAATATCATGGTGGAAAATGGCCGCTTTTCT
GGATTCATCGACTGTGGCCGGCTGGGTGTGGCGGACCGCTATCAGGACATAGCGTTGGCTACCCGTGATA
TTGCTGAAGAGCTTGGCGGCGAATGGGCTGACCGCTTCCTCGTGCTTTACGGTATCGCCGCTCCCGATTC
GCAGCGCATCGCCTTCTATCGCCTTCTTGACGAGTTCTTCTGAGCGGGACTCTGGGGTTCGCGAAATGAC
CGACCAAGCGACGCCCAACCTGCCATCACGAGATTTCGATTCCACCGCCGCCTTCTATGAAAGGTTGGGC
TTCGGAATCGTTTTCCGGGACGCCGGCTGGATGATCCTCCAGCGCGGGGATCTCATGCTGGAGTTCTTCG
CCCACCCCAACTTGTTTATTGCAGCTTATAATGGTTACAAATAAAGCAATAGCATCACAAATTTCACAAA
TAAAGCATTTTTTTCACTGCATTCTAGTTGTGGTTTGTCCAAACTCATCAATGTATCTTATCATGTCTGT
ATACCGTCGACCTCTAGCTAGAGCTTGGCGTAATCATGGTCATAGCTGTTTCCTGTGTGAAATTGTTATC
CGCTCACAATTCCACACAACATACGAGCCGGAAGCATAAAGTGTAAAGCCTGGGGTGCCTAATGAGTGAG
CTAACTCACATTAATTGCGTTGCGCTCACTGCCCGCTTTCCAGTCGGGAAACCTGTCGTGCCAGCTGCAT
TAATGAATCGGCCAACGCGCGGGGAGAGGCGGTTTGCGTATTGGGCGCTCTTCCGCTTCCTCGCTCACTG
ACTCGCTGCGCTCGGTCGTTCGGCTGCGGCGAGCGGTATCAGCTCACTCAAAGGCGGTAATACGGTTATC
CACAGAATCAGGGGATAACGCAGGAAAGAACATGTGAGCAAAAGGCCAGCAAAAGGCCAGGAACCGTAAA
AAGGCCGCGTTGCTGGCGTTTTTCCATAGGCTCCGCCCCCCTGACGAGCATCACAAAAATCGACGCTCAA
GTCAGAGGTGGCGAAACCCGACAGGACTATAAAGATACCAGGCGTTTCCCCCTGGAAGCTCCCTCGTGCG
CTCTCCTGTTCCGACCCTGCCGCTTACCGGATACCTGTCCGCCTTTCTCCCTTCGGGAAGCGTGGCGCTT
TCTCATAGCTCACGCTGTAGGTATCTCAGTTCGGTGTAGGTCGTTCGCTCCAAGCTGGGCTGTGTGCACG
AACCCCCCGTTCAGCCCGACCGCTGCGCCTTATCCGGTAACTATCGTCTTGAGTCCAACCCGGTAAGACA
CGACTTATCGCCACTGGCAGCAGCCACTGGTAACAGGATTAGCAGAGCGAGGTATGTAGGCGGTGCTACA
GAGTTCTTGAAGTGGTGGCCTAACTACGGCTACACTAGAAGAACAGTATTTGGTATCTGCGCTCTGCTGA
AGCCAGTTACCTTCGGAAAAAGAGTTGGTAGCTCTTGATCCGGCAAACAAACCACCGCTGGTAGCGGTGG
TTTTTTTGTTTGCAAGCAGCAGATTACGCGCAGAAAAAAAGGATCTCAAGAAGATCCTTTGATCTTTTCT
ACGGGGTCTGACGCTCAGTGGAACGAAAACTCACGTTAAGGGATTTTGGTCATGAGATTATCAAAAAGGA
TCTTCACCTAGATCCTTTTAAATTAAAAATGAAGTTTTAAATCAATCTAAAGTATATATGAGTAAACTTG
GTCTGACAGTTACCAATGCTTAATCAGTGAGGCACCTATCTCAGCGATCTGTCTATTTCGTTCATCCATA
GTTGCCTGACTCCCCGTCGTGTAGATAACTACGATACGGGAGGGCTTACCATCTGGCCCCAGTGCTGCAA
TGATACCGCGAGACCCACGCTCACCGGCTCCAGATTTATCAGCAATAAACCAGCCAGCCGGAAGGGCCGA
GCGCAGAAGTGGTCCTGCAACTTTATCCGCCTCCATCCAGTCTATTAATTGTTGCCGGGAAGCTAGAGTA
AGTAGTTCGCCAGTTAATAGTTTGCGCAACGTTGTTGCCATTGCTACAGGCATCGTGGTGTCACGCTCGT
CGTTTGGTATGGCTTCATTCAGCTCCGGTTCCCAACGATCAAGGCGAGTTACATGATCCCCCATGTTGTG
CAAAAAAGCGGTTAGCTCCTTCGGTCCTCCGATCGTTGTCAGAAGTAAGTTGGCCGCAGTGTTATCACTC
ATGGTTATGGCAGCACTGCATAATTCTCTTACTGTCATGCCATCCGTAAGATGCTTTTCTGTGACTGGTG
AGTACTCAACCAAGTCATTCTGAGAATAGTGTATGCGGCGACCGAGTTGCTCTTGCCCGGCGTCAATACG
GGATAATACCGCGCCACATAGCAGAACTTTAAAAGTGCTCATCATTGGAAAACGTTCTTCGGGGCGAAAA
CTCTCAAGGATCTTACCGCTGTTGAGATCCAGTTCGATGTAACCCACTCGTGCACCCAACTGATCTTCAG
CATCTTTTACTTTCACCAGCGTTTCTGGGTGAGCAAAAACAGGAAGGCAAAATGCCGCAAAAAAGGGAAT
AAGGGCGACACGGAAATGTTGAATACTCATACTCTTCCTTTTTCAATATTATTGAAGCATTTATCAGGGT
TATTGTCTCATGAGCGGATACATATTTGAATGTATTTAGAAAAATAAACAAATAGGGGTTCCGCGCACAT
TTCCCCGAAAAGTGCCACCTGACGTCGACGGATCGGGAGATCTCCCGATCCCCTATGGTGCACTCTCAGT
ACAATCTGCTCTGATGCCGCATAGTTAAGCCAGTATCTGCTCCCTGCTTGTGTGTTGGAGGTCGCTGAGT
AGTGCGCGAGCAAAATTTAAGCTACAACAAGGCAAGGCTTGACCGACAATTGCATGAAGAATCTGCTTAG
GGTTAGGCGTTTTGCGCTGCTTCGCGATGTACGGGCCAGATATACGCGTTGACATTGATTATTGACTAGT
TATTAATAGTAATCAATTACGGGGTCATTAGTTCATAGCCCATATATGGAGTTCCGCGTTACATAACTTA
CGGTAAATGGCCCGCCTGGCTGACCGCCCAACGACCCCCGCCCATTGACGTCAATAATGACGTATGTTCC
CATAGTAACGCCAATAGGGACTTTCCATTGACGTCAATGGGTGGAGTATTTACGGTAAACTGCCCACTTG
GCAGTACATCAAGTGTATCATATGCCAAGTACGCCCCCTATTGACGTCAATGACGGTAAATGGCCCGCCT
GGCATTATGCCCAGTACATGACCTTATGGGACTTTCCTACTTGGCAGTACATCTACGTATTAGTCATCGC
TATTACCATGGTGATGCGGTTTTGGCAGTACATCAATGGGCGTGGATAGCGGTTTGACTCACGGGGATTT
CCAAGTCTCCACCCCATTGACGTCAATGGGAGTTTGTTTTGGCACCAAAATCAACGGGACTTTCCAAAAT
GTCGTAACAACTCCGCCCCATTGACGCAAATGGGCGGTAGGCGTGTACGGTGGGAGGTCTATATAAGCAG
AGCTCTCTGGCTAACTAGAGAACCCACTGCTTACTGGCTTATCGAAATTAATACGACTCACTATAGGGAG
ACCCAAGCTGGCTAGTTAAGCTTGGTACCGAGCTCGGATCCACTAGTCCAGTGTGGTGGAATTCGTCGAG
CTCTAGCGAGGTGACAGCGTAGAACCAGGAGTGTCAAACTTGACATCAGCCTGCGAGCGGAGCATGGTAA
CTTCTCCAGCAATCAGAGCGCTCCCCCTCACATCAGTGGCATGCTTCATGGAGATATGCTCCTCTCACTG
CCCTCTGCACCAGCAACATGGATTGTCAGCTCTCCATCCTCCTCCTTCTCAGCTGCTCTGTTCTCGACAG
CTTCGGGGAACTGATTCCGCAGCCTTCCAATGAAGTCAATCTACTGGATTCAAAAACAATTCAAGGGGAG
CTGGGCTGGATCTCTTATCCATCACATGGGTGGGAAGAGATCAGTGGTGTGGATGAACATTACACACCCA
TCAGGACTTACCAGGTGTGCAATGTCATGGACCACAGTCAAAACAATTGGCTGAGAACAAACTGGGTCCC
CAGGAACTCAGCTCAGAAGATTTATGTGGAGCTCAAGTTCACTCTACGAGACTGCAATAGCATTCCATTG
GTTTTAGGAACTTGCAAGGAGACATTCAACCTGTACTACATGGAGTCTGATGATGATCATGGGGTGAAAT
TTCGAGAGCATCAGTTTACAAAGATTGACACCATTGCAGCTGATGAAAGTTTCACTCAAATGGATCTTGG
GGACCGTATTCTGAAGCTCAACACTGAGATTAGAGAAGTAGGTCCTGTCAACAAGAAGGGATTTTATTTG
GCATTTCAAGATGTTGGTGCTTGTGTTGCCTTGGTGTCTGTGAGAGTATACTTCAAAAAGTGCCCATTTA
CAGTGAAGAATCTGGCTATGTTTCCAGACACGGTACCCATGGACTCCCAGTCCCTGGTGGAGGTTAGAGG
GTCTTGTGTCAACAATTCTAAGGAGGAAGATCCTCCAAGGATGTACTGCAGTACAGAAGGCGAATGGCTT
GTACCCATTGGCAAGTGTTCCTGCAATGCTGGCTATGAAGAAAGAGGTTTTATGTGCCAAGCTTGTCGAC
CAGGTTTCTACAAGGCATTGGATGGTAATATGAAGTGTGCTAAGTGCCCGCCTCACAGTTCTACTCAGGA
AGATGGTTCAATGAACTGCAGGTGTGAGAATAATTACTTCCGGGCAGACAAAGACCCTCCATCCATGGCT
TGTACCCGACCTCCATCTTCACCAAGAAATGTTATCTCTAATATAAACGAGACCTCAGTTATCCTGGACT
GGAGTTGGCCCCTGGACACAGGAGGCCGGAAAGATGTTACCTTCAACATCATATGTAAAAAATGTGGGTG
GAATATAAAACAGTGTGAGCCATGCAGCCCAAATGTCCGCTTCCTCCCTCGACAGTTTGGACTCACCAAC
ACCACGGTGACAGTGACAGACCTTCTGGCACATACTAACTACACCTTTGAGATTGATGCCGTTAATGGGG
TGTCAGAGCTGAGCTCCCCACCAAGACAGTTTGCTGCGGTCAGCATCACAACTAATCAGGCTGCTCCATC
ACCTGTCCTGACGATTAAGAAAGATCGGACCTCCAGAAATAGCATCTCTTTGTCCTGGCAAGAACCTGAA
CATCCTAATGGGATCATATTGGACTACGAGGTCAAATACTATGAAAAGCAGGAACAAGAAACAAGTTATA
CCATTCTGAGGGCAAGAGGCACAAATGTTACCATCAGTAGCCTCAAGCCTGACACTATATACGTATTCCA
AATCCGAGCCCGAACAGCCGCTGGATATGGGACGAACAGCCGCAAGTTTGAGTTTGAAACTAGTCCAGAC
TCTTTCTCCATCTCTGGTGAAAGTAGCCAAGTGGTCATGATCGCCATTTCAGCGGCAGTAGCAATTATTC
TCCTCACTGTTGTCATCTATGTTTTGATTGGGAGGTTCTGTGGCTATAAGTCAAAACATGGGGCAGATGA
AAAAAGACTTCATTTTGGCAATGGGCATTTAAAACTTCCAGGTCTCAGGACTTATGTTGACCCACATACA
TATGAAGACCCTACCCAAGCTGTTCATGAGTTTGCCAAGGAATTGGATGCCACCAACATATCCATTGATA
AAGTTGTTGGAGCAGGTGAATTTGGAGAGGTGTGCAGTGGTCGCTTAAAACTTCCTTCAAAAAAAGAGAT
TTCAGTGGCCATTAAGACCCTGAAAGTTGGCTACACAGAAAAGCAGAGGAGAGACTTCCTGGGAGAAGCA
AGCATTATGGGACAGTTTGACCACCCCAATATCATTCGACTGGAAGGAGTTGTTACCAAAAGTAAGCCAG
TTATGATTGTCACAGAATACATGGAGAATGGTTCCTTGGATAGTTTCCTACGTAAACACGATGCCCAGTT
TACTGTCATTCAGCTAGTGGGGATGCTTCGAGGGATAGCATCTGGCATGAAGTACCTGTCAGACATGGGC
TATGTTCACCGAGACCTCGCTGCTCGGAACATCTTGATCAACAGTAACTTGGTGTGTAAGGTTTCTGATT
TCGGACTTTCGCGTGTCCTGGAGGATGACCCAGAAGCTGCTTATACAACAAGAGGAGGGAAGATCCCAAT
CAGGTGGACATCACCAGAAGCTATAGCCTACCGCAAGTTCACGTCAGCCAGCAATGTATGGAGTTATGGG
ATTGTTCTCTGGGAGGTGATGTCTTATGGAGAGAGACCATACTGGGAGATGTCCAATCAGGATGTAATTA
AAGCTGTAGATGAGGGCTATCGACTGCCACCCCCCATGGACTGCCCAGCTGCCTTGTATCAGCTGATGCT
GGACTGCTGGCAGAAAGACAGGAACAACAGACCCAAGTTTGAGCAGATTGTTAGTATTCTGGACAAGCTT
ATCCGGAATCCCGGCAGCCTGAAGATCATCACCAGTGCAGCCGCAAGGCCATCAAACCTTCTTCTGGACC
AAAGCAATGTGGATATCACTACCTTCCGCACAACAGGTGACTGGCTTAATGGTGTCTGGACAGCACACTG
CAAGGAAATCTTCACGGGTGTGGAGTACAGTTCTTGTGACACAATAGCCAAGATTTCCACAGATGACATG
AAAAAGGTTGGTGTCACCGTGGTTGGGCCACAGAAGAAGATCATCAGTAGCATTAAAGCTCTAGAGGGCC
CGCGGTTCGAACAAAAACTCATCTCAGAAGAGGATCTGAATATGCATACCGGTCATCATCACCATCACCA
TTGAGTTTAAACCCGCTGATCAGCCTCGACTGTGCCTTCTAGTTGCCAGCCATCTGTTGTTTGCCCCTCC
CCCGTGCCTTCCTTGACCCTGGAAGGTGCCACTCCCACTGTCCTTTCCTAATAAAATGAGGAAATTGCAT
CGCATTGTCTGAGTAGGTGTCATTCTATTCTGGGGGGTGGGGTGGGGCAGGACAGCAAGGGGGAGGATTG
GGAAGACAATAGCAGGCATGCTGGGGATGCGGTGGGCTCTATGGCTTCTGAGGCGGAAAGAACCAGCTGG
GGCTCTAGGGGGTATCCCC
[124 nt withheld, positions 8315-8438]
C
[91 nt withheld, positions 8440-8530]
AGGGTGATG
Features (pLannotate 1.2.2; 20 found; start..end, strand, type, name):
    218..547     +  promoter       SV40 promoter: SV40 enhancer and early promoter
    614..1405    +  CDS            neo: KKA2_KLEPN - Also known as kan, nptII. Experimental evidence at protein level: Swiss-Prot protein existence level 1. Resistance to kanamycin, neomycin, paromomycin, ribostamycin, butirosin and gentamicin B. From Klebsiella pneumoniae.
   1431..1589    +  CDS            ble (fragment): BLE_KLEPN - Experimental evidence at protein level: Swiss-Prot protein existence level 1. Binding protein with a strong affinity to the bleomycin family of antibiotics. Binds to CL990; an antimitotic-antibiotic compound. From Klebsiella pneumoniae.
   1584..1705    +  polyA_signal   SV40 poly(A) signal: SV40 polyadenylation signal
   1778..1794    -  protein_bind   lac operator: The lac repressor binds to the lac operator to inhibit transcription in E. coli. This inhibition can be relieved by adding lactose or isopropyl-β-D-thiogalactopyranoside (IPTG). lac repressor encoded by lacI
   1802..1832    -  promoter       lac promoter: promoter for the E. coli lac operon
   1847..1868    -  protein_bind   CAP binding site: CAP binding activates transcription in the presence of cAMP. E. coli catabolite activator protein
   1881..1973    -  CDS            lacI (fragment): lac repressor; lacI; The lac repressor binds to the lac operator to inhibit transcription in E. coli. This inhibition can be relieved by adding lactose or isopropyl-β-D-thiogalactopyranoside (IPTG).
   2156..2744    -  rep_origin     ori: high-copy-number ColE1/pMB1/pBR322/pUC origin of replication
   2915..3775    -  CDS            AmpR: β-lactamase; bla; confers resistance to ampicillin, carbenicillin, and related antibiotics
   3776..3880    -  promoter       AmpR promoter: bla
   3939..3991    -  misc_feature   bom (fragment): basis of mobility region from pBR322
   4146..4525    +  enhancer       CMV enhancer: human cytomegalovirus immediate early enhancer
   4526..4729    +  promoter       CMV promoter: human cytomegalovirus (CMV) immediate early promoter
   4725..4758    +  LTR            5' LTR (truncated) (fragment): truncated 5' long terminal repeat (LTR) from HIV-1
   4774..4792    +  promoter       T7 promoter: promoter for bacteriophage T7 RNA polymerase
   5023..7941    +  CDS            EPHA3: EPHA3_HUMAN - Also known as ETK, ETK1, HEK, TYRO4. Experimental evidence at protein level: Swiss-Prot protein existence level 1. Receptor tyrosine kinase which binds promiscuously membrane- bound ephrin family ligands residing on adjacent cells, leading to contact-dependent bidirectional signaling into neighboring cells. The signaling pathway downstream of the receptor is referred to as forward signaling while the signaling pathway downstream of the ephrin ligand is referred to as reverse signaling. Highly promiscuous for ephrin-A ligands it binds preferentially EFNA5. Upon activation by EFNA5
   8045..8269    +  polyA_signal   bGH poly(A) signal: bovine growth hormone polyadenylation signal
   8273..8294    +  promoter       SV40 promoter (fragment): SV40 enhancer and early promoter
   8315..204     +  rep_origin     f1 ori (across the origin) (sequence partly withheld): f1 bacteriophage origin of replication; arrow indicates direction of (+) strand synthesis
