[The description below was written by a language model from this plasmid's Addgene catalogue record and pLannotate feature annotations shown in this document.]
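Description:
D806N EPHA3 pcDNA3.1 is a mammalian expression plasmid built on the Invitrogen pcDNA3.1(+)/myc-His B backbone, carrying the human receptor tyrosine kinase EPHA3 with a D806N missense substitution. The full sequence record is about 8.5 kb. In bacteria it is maintained as a high-copy plasmid through a ColE1/pUC-type origin and selected with ampicillin via the β-lactamase gene. An f1 origin is also present, which permits single-stranded DNA production. For selection in mammalian cells, the backbone supplies a neomycin phosphotransferase cassette driven by the SV40 enhancer/early promoter and terminated by the SV40 polyadenylation signal. Short annotated fragments of ble, lacI, the lac promoter/operator region, bom and an HIV-1 LTR appear to be backbone remnants or partial similarity matches rather than functional units.

The EPHA3 coding sequence lies downstream of the CMV immediate-early enhancer and promoter, with a T7 promoter between them that can be used for in vitro transcription, and is followed by the bovine growth hormone polyadenylation signal. According to the catalogue entry, the backbone contributes a C-terminal myc-6xHis tag for detection and purification, although the feature table does not annotate this tag separately. The depositor notes that the last ten amino acids of the EPHA3 C-terminus are omitted. The cloning method is not recorded. This plasmid belongs to a series of EPHA3 constructs carrying missense mutations found in lung and colon cancer, and it is intended for expressing the mutant receptor in mammalian cells to study the effects of such cancer-associated changes.
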