Addgene plasmid #102754: D806N EPHA3 pcDNA3.1
Purpose: Expression of EPHA3 in mammalian cells
Depositing lab: Jin Chen. Depositing organization: Vanderbilt University. Publication: Effects of cancer-associated EPHA3 mutations on lung cancer. Zhuang G, Song W, Amato K, Hwang Y, Lee K, Boothby M, Ye F, Guo Y, Shyr Y, Lin L, Carbone DP, Brantley-Sieders DM, Chen J. J Natl Cancer Inst. 2012 Aug 8;104(15):1182-97. doi: 10.1093/jnci/djs297. Epub 2012 Jul 24. PubMed 22829656.
Backbone
  Vector backbone: pcDNA3.1(+)/myc-His B
  Backbone manufacturer: Invitrogen
  Vector type: Mammalian Expression
Growth in bacteria
  Bacterial resistance: Ampicillin, 100 μg/mL
  Growth temperature: 37°C
  Growth strain: DH5alpha
  Copy number: High Copy
Gene/Insert
  Gene/Insert name: EPHA3 (alt names: MEK4; TYRO4)
  Species: H. sapiens (human)
  Mutation: D806N (GAT > aAT)
  Entrez Gene: EPHA3 (a.k.a. EK4, ETK, ETK1, HEK, HEK4, TYRO4)
  Promoter: CMV
  Tag / fusion protein: myc-6xhis (C terminal on backbone)
  Cloning method: Unknown
  Sequencing primers: 5′ CMV-F
Terms and licenses: Academic/Nonprofit Terms; Industry Terms: Not Available to Industry
Depositor comments: Please note last 10 amino acids in C-terminal are omitted in these constructs. These series of EPHA3 constructs carry missense mutations found in lung and colon cancer.
How to cite: D806N EPHA3 pcDNA3.1 was a gift from Jin Chen (Addgene plasmid # 102754 ; http://n2t.net/addgene:102754 ; RRID:Addgene_102754)
